>Addgene plasmid #204490 | pJT88 | addgene full sequence | sequence record 409587 | Addgene NGS Result
TAGTTATTAATAGTAATCAATTACGGGGTCATTAGTTCATAGCCCATATATGGAGTTCCGCGTTACATAA
CTTACGGTAAATGGCCCGCCTGGCTGACCGCCCAACGACCCCCGCCCATTGACGTCAATAATGACGTATG
TTCCCATAGTAACGCCAATAGGGACTTTCCATTGACGTCAATGGGTGGAGTATTTACGGTAAACTGCCCA
CTTGGCAGTACATCAAGTGTATCATATGCCAAGTACGCCCCCTATTGACGTCAATGACGGTAAATGGCCC
GCCTGGCATTATGCCCAGTACATGACCTTATGGGACTTTCCTACTTGGCAGTACATCTACGTATTAGTCA
TCGCTATTACCATGGTCGAGGTGAGCCCCACGTTCTGCTTCACTCTCCCCATCTCCCCCCCCTCCCCACC
CCCAATTTTGTATTTATTTATTTTTTAATTATTTTGTGCAGCGATGGGGGCGGGGGGGGGGGGGGCGCGC
GCCRGGSGGGGSGGGGGGGGGSGGGGGGSGGGGSGGGGSGAGGCGGAGAGGTGCGGCGGCAGCCAATCAG
AGCGGCGCGCTCCGAAAGTTTCCTTTTATGGCGAGGCGGCGGCGGCGGCGGCCCTATAAAAAGCGAAGCG
CGCGGCGGGCGGGAGTCGAGTCGCTGCGTTGCCTTCGCCCCGTGCCCCGCTCCGCCGCCGCCTCGCGCCG
CCCGCCCCGGCTCTGACTGACCGCGTTACTCCCACAGGTGAGCGGGCGGGACGGCCCTTCTCCTCCGGGC
TGTAATTAGCGCTTGGTTTAATGACGGCTTGTTTCTTTTCTGTGGCTGCGTGAAAGCCTTGAGGGGCTCC
GGGAGGGCCCTTTGTGCGGGGGGAGCGGCTCGGGGGGTGCGTGCGTGTGTGTGTGCGTGGGGAGCGCCGC
GTGCGGCTCCGCGCTGCCCGGCGGCTGTGAGCGCTGCGGGCGCGGCGCGGGGCTTTGTGCGCTCCGCAGT
GTGCGCGAGGGGAGCGCGGCCGGGGGCGGTGCCCCGCGGTGCGGGGGGGGCTGCGAGGGGAACAAAGGCT
GCGGGCGGGGTGTGTGCGTGGGGGGGTGAGCAGGGGGTGTGGGCGCGTCGGTCGGGCTGCAACCCCCCCT
GCACCCCCCTCCCCGAGTTGCTGAGCACGGCCCGGCTTCGGGTGCGGGGCTCCGTACGGGGCGTGGCGCG
GGGCTCGCCGTGCCGGGCGGGGGGTGGCGGCAGGKGGGGGTGCCGGGCGGGGCGGGGCCGCCTCGGGCCG
GGGRGGGCTCGGGGGAGGGGCGCGGCGGCCCCCGGAGCGCCGGCGGCTGTCGAGGCGCGGCGAGCCGCAG
CCATTGCCTTTTATGGTAATCGTGCGAGAGGGCGCAGGGACTTCCTTTGTCCCAAATCTGTGCGGAGCCG
AAATCTGGGAGGCGCCGCCGCACCCCCTCTAGCGGGCGCGGGGCGAAGCGGTGCGGCGCCGGCAGGAAGG
AAATGGGCGGGGAGGGCCTTCGTGCGTCGCCGCGCCGCCGTCCCCTTCTCCCTCTCCAGCCTCGGGGCTG
TCCGCGGGGGGACGGCTGCCTTCGGGGGGGACGGGGCAGGGCGGGGTTCGGCTTCTGGCGTGTGACCGGC
GGCTCTAGAGCCTCTGCTAACCATGTTCATGCCTTCTTCTTTTTCCTACAGCTCCTGGGCAACGTGCTGG
TTATTGTGCTGTCTCATCATTTTGGCAAAGAATTCGACCCCAAGTTTGTACAAAAAAGCAGGAGGCCTGC
CACCATGGACACCTACGCCGGCGCTTACGATAGACAGAGCAGGGAGCGGGAAAACAGCTCTGCTGCAAGT
CCTGCTACACAACGGAGCGCCAACGAGGACAAGGCCGCAGATCTGCAGAGGGAGGTGGAGCGTGACGGGG
GAAGGTTCCGGTTTGTCGGTCACTTCAGCGAAGCACCGGGGACTAGTGCCTTTGGGACCGCTGAGCGCCC
AGAATTTGAGAGGATACTGAACGAATGCAGAGCCGGAAGGCTGAATATGATTATCGTGTACGACGTCAGT
CGGTTTTCACGCCTGAAGGTTATGGATGCAATTCCCATCGTGTCTGAACTGCTCGCACTGGGTGTCACAA
TTGTGAGCACTCAGGAAGGCGTTTTCAGGCAAGGGAATGTTATGGACCTGATTCATCTGATTATGCGCCT
CGATGCATCCCATAAGGAATCTTCACTCAAGAGTGCAAAAATCCTGGATACCAAGAATCTCCAGCGTGAA
CTGGGGGGCTACGTGGGAGGCAAAGCCCCGTACGGATTTGAACTGGTCAGTGAGACTAAAGAAATTACTC
GAAATGGCCGAATGGTGAACGTTGTGATAAACAAACTGGCTCACAGCACTACCCCTCTCACAGGTCCCTT
CGAGTTTGAACCTGACGTGATTAGATGGTGGTGGAGGGAGATCAAGACACATAAACATCTGCCCTTTAAA
CCCGGCAGCCAGGCCGCTATCCACCCAGGGAGTATTACAGGCCTGTGTAAACGAATGGACGCAGACGCCG
TCCCAACCCGAGGTGAAACTATTGGGAAGAAAACCGCAAGTAGCGCTTGGGACCCCGCAACCGTGATGCG
AATACTCCGAGATCCTAGGATCGCAGGATTTGCCGCTGAGGTTATTTACAAGAAGAAGCCAGATGGCACA
CCTACTACCAAAATCGAAGGTTACCGGATTCAACGCGACCCTATCACTCTGAGGCCTGTTGAACTCGACT
GCGGGCCCATTATCGAACCCGCCGAATGGTACGAGCTCCAGGCATGGCTCGATGGCCGTGGTAGGGGCAA
GGGGCTGTCTCGCGGGCAGGCTATTCTGAGTGCTATGGATAAACTGTACTGTGAATGCGGCGCAGTTATG
ACTTCCAAAAGGGGAGAGGAAAGTATTAAAGATTCTTATAGATGTCGACGGCGAAAGGTGGTCGACCCCT
CCGCTCCCGGGCAACACGAGGGAACTTGCAACGTGTCCATGGCTGCCCTCGATAAGTTCGTGGCTGAACG
GATCTTTAACAAGATCAGACACGCCGAGGGCGATGAAGAGACTCTGGCTCTCCTGTGGGAGGCTGCCAGG
CGGTTCGGTAAACTGACAGAGGCCCCCGAGAAGTCTGGGGAGCGCGCAAATCTGGTTGCCGAAAGGGCTG
ACGCACTGAACGCTCTGGAAGAGCTGTACGAGGATAGGGCCGCAGGAGCTTACGACGGCCCAGTCGGTCG
AAAACACTTTCGGAAGCAGCAGGCTGCACTCACTCTGCGCCAACAGGGTGCAGAGGAAAGACTGGCCGAG
CTGGAAGCCGCAGAGGCTCCCAAACTGCCACTCGACCAGTGGTTTCCCGAGGATGCTGATGCAGACCCCA
CAGGCCCTAAGTCCTGGTGGGGCAGGGCTTCAGTTGACGATAAACGCGTTTTCGTTGGGCTGTTTGTGGA
CAAAATTGTGGTTACTAAGAGTACCACTGGCAGAGGACAAGGCACCCCAATCGAGAAACGCGCCTCTATT
ACATGGGCAAAACCGCCAACCGACGATGACGAAGATGACGCTCAGGACGGTACTGAGGATGTCGCCGCAT
CTAGAGGGCCCGTTTAATACCCAGCTTTCTTGTACAAAGTGGTACGCGTGAATTCACTCCTCAGGTGCAG
GCTGCCTATCAGAAGGTGGTGGCTGGTGTGGCCAATGCCCTGGCTCACAAATACCACTGAGATCTTTTTC
CCTCTGCCAAAAATTATGGGGACATCATGAAGCCCCTTGAGCATCTGACTTCTGGCTAATAAAGGAAATT
TATTTTCATTGCAATAGTGTGTTGGAATTTTTTGTGTCTCTCACTCGGAAGGACATATGGGAGGGCAAAT
CATTTAAAACATCAGAATGAGTATTTGGTTTAGAGTTTGGCAACATATGCCCATATGCTGGCTGCCATGA
ACAAAGGTTGGCTATAAAGAGGTCATCAGTATATGAAACAGCCCCCTGCTGTCCATTCCTTATTCCATAG
AAAAGCCTTGACTTGAGGTTAGATTTTTTTTATATTTTGTTTTGTGTTATTTTTTTCTTTAACATCCCTA
AAATTTTCCTTACATGTTTTACTAGCCAGATTTTTCCTCCTCTCCTGACTACTCCCAGTCATAGCTGTCC
CTCTTCTCTTATGGAGATCCCTCGACCTGCAGCCCAAGCTTGGCGTAATCATGGTCATAGCTGTTTCCTG
TGTGAAATTGTTATCCGCTCACAATTCCACACAACATACGAGCCGGAAGCATAAAGTGTAAAGCCTGGGG
TGCCTAATGAGTGAGCTAACTCACATTAATTGCGTTGCGCTCACTGCCCGCTTTCCAGTCGGGAAACCTG
TCGTGCCAGCGGATCGACAGTACTAAGCTTGGTGCGTTTTTATGCTTGTAGTATTGTATAATGTTTTTAA
GATCCTTAATTAATAGGGATAACAGGGTAATCTCGAGGTTTAAACGTCGACGCGGCCGCTACTAGGGACA
GGATTGGTGACAGAAAAGCCCCATCCTTAGGCCTCCTCCTTCCTAGTCTCCTGATATTGGGTCTAACCCC
CACCTCCTGTTAGGCAGATTCCTTATCTGGTGACACACCCCCATTTCCTGGAGCCATCTCTCTCCTTGCC
AGAACCTCTAAGGTTTGCTTACGATGGAGCCAGAGAGGATCCTGGGAGGGAGAGCTTGGCAGGGGGTGGG
AGGGAAGGGGGGGATGCGTGACCTGCCCGGTTCTCAGTGGCCACCCTGCGCTACCCTCTCCCAGAACCTG
AGCTGCTCTGACGCGGCTGTCTGGTGCGTTTCACTGATCCTGGTGCTGCAGCTTCCTTACACTTCCCAAG
AGGAGAAGCAGTTTGGAAAAACAAAATCAGAATAAGTTGGTCCTGAGTTCTAACTTTGGCTCTTCACCTT
TCTAGTCCCCAATTTATATTGTTCCTCCGTGCGTCAGTTTTACCTGTGAGATAAGGCCAGTAGCCAGCCC
CGTCCTGGCAGGGCTGTGGTGAGGAGGGGGGTGTCCGTGTGGAAAACTCCCTTTGTGAGAATGGTGCGTC
CTAGGTGTTCACCAGGTCGTGGCCGCCTCTACTCCCTTTCTCTTTCTCCATCCTTCTTTCCTTAAAGAGT
CCCCAGTGCTATCTGGGACATATTCCTCCGCCCAGAGCAGGGTCCCGCTTCCCTAAGGCCCTGCTCTGGG
CTTCTGGGTTTGAGTCCTTGGCAAGCCCAGGAGAGGCGCTCAGGCTTCCCTGTCCCCCTTCCTCGTCCAC
CATCTCATGCCCCTGGCTCTCCTGCCCCTTCCCTACAGGGGTTCCTGGCTCTGCTCTCCACCGCGGTGGA
GCTCCAGCTTTTGTTCCCTTTAGTGAGGGTTAATTGCGCGCTTGGCGTAATCATGGTCATAGCTGTTTCC
TGTGTGAAATTGTTATCCGCTCACAATTCCACACAACATACGAGCCGGAAGCATAAAGTGTAAAGCCTGG
GGTGCCTAATGAGTGAGCTAACTCACATTAATTGCGTTGCGCTCACTGCCCGCTTTCCAGTCGGGAAACC
TGTCGTGCCAGCTGCATTAATGAATCGGCCAACGCGCGGGGAGAGGCGGTTTGCGTATTGGGCGCTCTTC
CGCTTCCTCGCTCACTGACTCGCTGCGCTCGGTCGTTCGGCTGCGGCGAGCGGTATCAGCTCACTCAAAG
GCGGTAATACGGTTATCCACAGAATCAGGGGATAACGCAGGAAAGAACATGTGAGCAAAAGGCCAGCAAA
AGGCCAGGAACCGTAAAAAGGCCGCGTTGCTGGCGTTTTTCCATAGGCTCCGCCCCCCTGACGAGCATCA
CAAAAATCGACGCTCAAGTCAGAGGTGGCGAAACCCGACAGGACTATAAAGATACCAGGCGTTTCCCCCT
GGAAGCTCCCTCGTGCGCTCTCCTGTTCCGACCCTGCCGCTTACCGGATACCTGTCCGCCTTTCTCCCTT
CGGGAAGCGTGGCGCTTTCTCATAGCTCACGCTGTAGGTATCTCAGTTCGGTGTAGGTCGTTCGCTCCAA
GCTGGGCTGTGTGCACGAACCCCCCGTTCAGCCCGACCGCTGCGCCTTATCCGGTAACTATCGTCTTGAG
TCCAACCCGGTAAGACACGACTTATCGCCACTGGCAGCAGCCACTGGTAACAGGATTAGCAGAGCGAGGT
ATGTAGGCGGTGCTACAGAGTTCTTGAAGTGGTGGCCTAACTACGGCTACACTAGAAGAACAGTATTTGG
TATCTGCGCTCTGCTGAAGCCAGTTACCTTCGGAAAAAGAGTTGGTAGCTCTTGATCCGGCAAACAAACC
ACCGCTGGTAGCGGTGGTTTTTTTGTTTGCAAGCAGCAGATTACGCGCAGAAAAAAAGGATCTCAAGAAG
ATCCTTTGATCTTTTCTACGGGGTCTGACGCTCAGTGGAACGAAAACTCACGTTAAGGGATTTTGGTCAT
GAGATTATCAAAAAGGATCTTCACCTAGATCCTTTTAAATTAAAAATGAAGTTTTAAATCAATCTAAAGT
ATATATGAGTAAACTTGGTCTGACAGTTACCAATGCTTAATCAGTGAGGCACCTATCTCAGCGATCTGTC
TATTTCGTTCATCCATAGTTGCCTGACTCCCCGTCGTGTAGATAACTACGATACGGGAGGGCTTACCATC
TGGCCCCAGTGCTGCAATGATACCGCGAGACCCACGCTCACCGGCTCCAGATTTATCAGCAATAAACCAG
CCAGCCGGAAGGGCCGAGCGCAGAAGTGGTCCTGCAACTTTATCCGCCTCCATCCAGTCTATTAATTGTT
GCCGGGAAGCTAGAGTAAGTAGTTCGCCAGTTAATAGTTTGCGCAACGTTGTTGCCATTGCTACAGGCAT
CGTGGTGTCACGCTCGTCGTTTGGTATGGCTTCATTCAGCTCCGGTTCCCAACGATCAAGGCGAGTTACA
TGATCCCCCATGTTGTGCAAAAAAGCGGTTAGCTCCTTCGGTCCTCCGATCGTTGTCAGAAGTAAGTTGG
CCGCAGTGTTATCACTCATGGTTATGGCAGCACTGCATAATTCTCTTACTGTCATGCCATCCGTAAGATG
CTTTTCTGTGACTGGTGAGTACTCAACCAAGTCATTCTGAGAATAGTGTATGCGGCGACCGAGTTGCTCT
TGCCCGGCGTCAATACGGGATAATACCGCGCCACATAGCAGAACTTTAAAAGTGCTCATCATTGGAAAAC
GTTCTTCGGGGCGAAAACTCTCAAGGATCTTACCGCTGTTGAGATCCAGTTCGATGTAACCCACTCGTGC
ACCCAACTGATCTTCAGCATCTTTTACTTTCACCAGCGTTTCTGGGTGAGCAAAAACAGGAAGGCAAAAT
GCCGCAAAAAAGGGAATAAGGGCGACACGGAAATGTTGAATACTCATACTCTTCCTTTTTCAATATTATT
GAAGCATTTATCAGGGTTATTGTCTCATGAGCGGATACATATTTGAATGTATTTAGAAAAATAAACAAAT
AGGGGTTCCGCGCACATTTCCCCGAAAAGTGCCACCTAAATTGTAAGCGTTAATATTTTGTTAAAATTCG
CGTTAAATTTTTGTTAAATCAGCTCATTTTTTAACCAATAGGCCGAAATCGGCAAAATCCCTTATAAATC
AAAAGAATAGACCGAGATAGGGT
[37 nt withheld, positions 7654-7690]
AAAGAACGTGGACTCCAACGTCAAAGG
[49 nt withheld, positions 7718-7766]
T
[91 nt withheld, positions 7768-7858]
G
[124 nt withheld, positions 7860-7983]
CCCATTCGCCATTCAGGCTGCGCAACTGTTGGGAAGGGCGATCGGTGCGGGCCTCTTCGCTATTACGCCA
GCTGGCGAAAGGGGGATGTGCTGCAAGGCGATTAAGTTGGGTAACGCCAGGGTTTTCCCAGTCACGACGT
TGTAAAACGACGGCCAGTGAGCGCGCGTAATACGACTCACTATAGGGCGAATTGGGTACCTGCTTTCTCT
GACCAGCATTCTCTCCCCTGGGCCTGTGCCGCTTTCTGTCTGCAGCTTGTGGCCTGGGTCACCTCTACGG
CTGGCCCAGATCCTTCCCTGCCGCCTCCTTCAGGTTCCGTCTTCCTCCACTCCCTCTTCCCCTTGCTCTC
TGCTGTGTTGCTGCCCAAGGATGCTCTTTCCGGAGCACTTCCTTCTCGGCGCTGCACCACGTGATGTCCT
CTGAGCGGATCCTCCCCGTGTCTGGGTCCTCTCCGGGCATCTCTCCTCCCTCACCCAACCCCATGCCGTC
TTCACTCGCTGGGTTCCCTTTTCCTTCTCCTTCTGGGGCCTGTGCCATCTCTCGTTTCTTAGGATGGCCT
TCTCCGACGGATGTCTCCCTTGCGTCCCGCCTCCCCTTCTTGTAGGCCTGCATCATCACCGTTTTTCTGG
ACAACCCCAAAGTACCCCGTCTCCCTGGCTTTAGCCACCTCTCCATCCTCTTGCTTTCTTTGCCTGGACA
CCCCGTTCTCCTGTGGATTCGGGTCACCTCTCACTCCTTTCATTTGGGCAGCTCCCCTACCCCCCTTACC
TCTCTAGTCTGTGCTAGCTCTTCCAGCCCCCTGTCATGGCATCTTCCAGGGGTCCGAGAGCTCAGCTAGT
CTTCTTCCTCCAACCCGGGCCCCTATGTCCACTTCAGGACAGCATGTTTGCTGCCTCCAGGGATCCTGTG
TCCCCGAGCTGGGACCACCTTATATTCCCAGGGCCGGTTAATGTGGCTCTGGTTCTGGGTACTTTTATCT
GTCCCCTCCACCCCACAGTGGGGCAAGCTTATTACCCTGTTATCCCTAACCGGTTTACCGAGCTCTTATT
GGTTTTCAAACTTCATTGACTGTGCCAAGCTTCTGACCTCTTCTCTTCCTCCCACAGGGCCTCGAGACAA
TTGCATCGATGGTACCAGTGAAAGTCTGCAATGAATTCGAGTTGGCGCGCCTGTCATTCTAAATCTCTCT
TTCAGCCTAAAGCTTTTTCCCCGTATCCCCCCAGGTGTCTGCAGGCTCAAAGAGCAGCGAGAAGCGTTCA
GAGGAAAGCGATCCCGTGCCACCTTCCCCGTGCCCGGGCTGTCCCCGCACGCTGCCGGCTCGGGGATGCG
GGGGGAGCGCCGGACCGGAGCGGAGCCCCGGGCGGCTCGCTGCTGCCCCCTAGCGGGGGAGGGACGTAAT
TACATCCCTGGGGGCTTTGGGAGGGGGCTGTCCCCGTGAGCTCCCAGGCGCGCCTGTCATTCTAAATCTC
TCTTTCAGCCTAAAGCTTTTTCCCCGTATCCCCCCAGGTGTCTGCAGGCTCAAAGAGCAGCGAGAAGCGT
TCAGAGGAAAGCGATCCCGTGCCACCTTCCCCGTGCCCGGGCTGTCCCCGCACGCTGCCGGCTCGGGGAT
GCGGGGGGAGCGCCGGACCGGAGCGGAGCCCCGGGCGGCTCGCTGCTGCCCCCTAGCGGGGGAGGGACGT
AATTACATCCCTGGGGGCTTTGGGGGGGGGCTGTCCCCGTGAGCTCCCAGGCGCGCCAACTCGGTACCGT
ATCGATGTCGACGTTAACGCTAGTGATATCAACTTTGTATAGAAAAGTTGGCTCCGAATTTCTCGAGTTA
ATTAAATGTGCTGCAAGGCGATTAAGTTGGGTAACGCCAGGGTTTTCCCAGTCACGACGTTGTAAAACGA
CGGCCAGTGAATTGTAATACGACTCACTATAGGGCGAATTGGAGCTAGGCCTACGTAGCGCGCGAGCTCC
ACCGCGGTGGAC
Features (pLannotate 1.2.2; 30 found; start..end, strand, type, name):
     61..364     +  enhancer       CMV enhancer: human cytomegalovirus immediate early enhancer
    366..641     +  promoter       chicken β-actin promoter: No description available
    648..1661    +  intron         chimeric intron: chimera between introns from chicken β-actin and rabbit β-globin
   1721..1741    +  protein_bind   attB1: mutant version of attB; core recombination site for the Gateway® BP reaction BP Clonase™
   3589..3613    -  protein_bind   attB2: mutant version of attB; recombination site for the Gateway® BP reaction BP Clonase™
   3617..3697    +  CDS            HBB (fragment): HBB_PONPY - Experimental evidence at transcript level: Swiss-Prot protein existence level 2. Involved in oxygen transport from the lung to the various peripheral tissues. From Pongo pygmaeus (Bornean orangutan).
   3768..3823    +  polyA_signal   β-globin poly(A) signal: rabbit β-globin polyadenylation signal (Gil and Proudfoot, 1987)
   4208..4224    -  protein_bind   lac operator: The lac repressor binds to the lac operator to inhibit transcription in E. coli. This inhibition can be relieved by adding lactose or isopropyl-β-D-thiogalactopyranoside (IPTG). lac repressor encoded by lacI
   4232..4262    -  promoter       lac promoter: promoter for the E. coli lac operon
   4277..4298    -  protein_bind   CAP binding site: CAP binding activates transcription in the presence of cAMP. E. coli catabolite activator protein
   4311..4350    -  CDS            lacI (fragment): lac repressor; lacI; The lac repressor binds to the lac operator to inhibit transcription in E. coli. This inhibition can be relieved by adding lactose or isopropyl-β-D-thiogalactopyranoside (IPTG).
   4471..5307    +  misc_feature   HA-R: right homology arm from the adeno-associated virus integration site (AAVS1) within intron 1 of the human PPP1R12C gene
   5308..5324    -  misc_feature   MCS (fragment): pBluescript multiple cloning site
   5337..5355    -  promoter       T3 promoter: promoter for bacteriophage T3 RNA polymerase
   5400..5416    -  protein_bind   lac operator: The lac repressor binds to the lac operator to inhibit transcription in E. coli. This inhibition can be relieved by adding lactose or isopropyl-β-D-thiogalactopyranoside (IPTG). lac repressor encoded by lacI
   5424..5454    -  promoter       lac promoter: promoter for the E. coli lac operon
   5469..5490    -  protein_bind   CAP binding site: CAP binding activates transcription in the presence of cAMP. E. coli catabolite activator protein
   5503..5595    -  CDS            lacI (fragment): lac repressor; lacI; The lac repressor binds to the lac operator to inhibit transcription in E. coli. This inhibition can be relieved by adding lactose or isopropyl-β-D-thiogalactopyranoside (IPTG).
   5778..6366    -  rep_origin     ori: high-copy-number ColE1/pMB1/pBR322/pUC origin of replication
   6537..7397    -  CDS            AmpR: β-lactamase; bla; confers resistance to ampicillin, carbenicillin, and related antibiotics
   7398..7502    -  promoter       AmpR promoter: bla
   7555..7983    -  rep_origin     f1 ori (sequence partly withheld): f1 bacteriophage origin of replication; arrow indicates direction of (+) strand synthesis
   7988..8143    -  CDS            lacZα (fragment): LacZα fragment of β-galactosidase; lacZ fragment
   8151..8169    +  promoter       T7 promoter: promoter for bacteriophage T7 RNA polymerase
   8184..8987    +  misc_feature   HA-L: left homology arm from the adeno-associated virus integration site (AAVS1) within intron 1 of the human PPP1R12C gene
   9066..9091    +  misc_feature   SA: splice acceptor site
   9763..9783    +  protein_bind   attB4: mutant version of attB; core recombination site for the Gateway® BP reaction BP Clonase™
   9809..9885    -  CDS            lacZα (fragment): LacZα fragment of β-galactosidase; lacZ fragment
   9888..9906    +  promoter       T7 promoter: promoter for bacteriophage T7 RNA polymerase
   9937..9953    +  misc_feature   MCS (fragment): pBluescript multiple cloning site
