[The description below was written by a language model from this plasmid's Addgene catalogue record and pLannotate feature annotations shown in this document.]
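Description:
pJT88 is a 9,955 nt mammalian expression plasmid that places the phiC31 recombinase under the CAG promoter. The sequence annotation shows the three parts of CAG in order: the human cytomegalovirus immediate-early enhancer, the chicken β-actin promoter, and a chimeric chicken β-actin/rabbit β-globin intron. Together these give strong, broadly active transcription in mammalian cells. Downstream, an unannotated stretch of roughly 1.8 kb lies between Gateway attB1 and attB2 sites. This is the position expected for the phiC31 coding sequence named in the catalogue entry, although the feature table does not label it. A β-globin fragment and the rabbit β-globin polyadenylation signal end the transcript. An attB4 site upstream of the promoter suggests assembly by multisite Gateway recombination, though the record lists the cloning method as unknown.

The expression unit sits between the left and right homology arms of the human AAVS1 safe-harbour locus (intron 1 of PPP1R12C). A splice acceptor follows the left arm, and about 670 nt of unannotated sequence separates it from attB4. This layout is typical of AAVS1 donor vectors, so targeted integration is structurally possible, but the record does not state whether the plasmid is meant for integration or for transient transfection. The rest of the plasmid is pBluescript-derived, with a high-copy ColE1/pUC origin, an f1 origin, ampicillin resistance, T3 and T7 promoters, and remnants of lac and lacZα elements.

phiC31 is a serine integrase that catalyses unidirectional recombination between its own attP and attB sites. The plasmid serves as a recombinase source for synthetic gene circuits in mammalian cells, and it was deposited with work on synthetic symmetry breaking and programmable multicellular structure formation.
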