Addgene plasmid #204490: pJT88
Purpose: CAG promoted phiC31 recombinase
Depositing lab: Ron Weiss. Depositing organization: Massachusetts Institute of Technology. Publication: Synthetic symmetry breaking and programmable multicellular structure formation. Wauford N, Patel A, Tordoff J, Enghuus C, Jin A, Toppen J, Kemp ML, Weiss R. Cell Syst. 2023 Sep 20;14(9):806-818.e5. doi: 10.1016/j.cels.2023.08.001. Epub 2023 Sep 8. PubMed 37689062.
Backbone
  Vector backbone: plasmid DNA
  Vector type: Mammalian Expression, Bacterial Expression, Synthetic Biology
Growth in bacteria
  Bacterial resistance: Ampicillin, 100 μg/mL
  Growth temperature: 37°C
  Growth strain: DH5alpha
  Copy number: Unknown
Gene/Insert
  Gene/Insert name: phiC31 recombinase
  Promoter: CAG
  Cloning method: Unknown
  Sequencing primers: 5′ unknown
Terms and licenses: Academic/Nonprofit Terms; Industry Terms: Not Available to Industry
How to cite: pJT88 was a gift from Ron Weiss (Addgene plasmid # 204490 ; http://n2t.net/addgene:204490 ; RRID:Addgene_204490)
